>Addgene plasmid #77399 | CSNK2B gRNA (BRDN0001146993) | addgene full sequence | sequence record 187688 | Addgene Assembled Sequence
CCCGGGTGCAAAGATGGATAAAGTTTTAAACAGAGAGGAATCTTTGCAGCTAATGGACCTTCTAGGTCTT
GAAAGGAGTGGGAATTGGCTCCGGTGCCCGTCAGTGGGCAGAGCGCACATCGCCCACAGTCCCCGAGAAG
TTGGGGGGAGGGGTCGGCAATTGATCCGGTGCCTAGAGAAGGTGGCGCGGGGTAAACTGGGAAAGTGATG
TCGTGTACTGGCTCCGCCTTTTTCCCGAGGGTGGGGGAGAACCGTATATAAGTGCAGTAGTCGCCGTGAA
CGTTCTTTTTCGCAACGGGTTTGCCGCCAGAACACAGGTAAGTGCCGTGTGTGGTTCCCGCGGGCCTGGC
CTCTTTACGGGTTATGGCCCTTGCGTGCCTTGAATTACTTCCACCTGGCTGCAGTACGTGATTCTTGATC
CCGAGCTTCGGGTTGGAAGTGGGTGGGAGAGTTCGAGGCCTTGCGCTTAAGGAGCCCCTTCGCCTCGTGC
TTGAGTTGAGGCCTGGCCTGGGCGCTGGGGCCGCCGCGTGCGAATCTGGTGGCACCTTCGCGCCTGTCTC
GCTGCTTTCGATAAGTCTCTAGCCATTTAAAATTTTTGATGACCTGCTGCGACGCTTTTTTTCTGGCAAG
ATAGTCTTGTAAATGCGGGCCAAGATCTGCACACTGGTATTTCGGTTTTTGGGGCCGCGGGCGGCGACGG
GGCCCGTGCGTCCCAGCGCACATGTTCGGCGAGGCGGGGCCTGCGAGCGCGGCCACCGAGAATCGGACGG
GGGTAGTCTCAAGCTGGCCGGCCTGCTCTGGTGCCTGGCCTCGCGCCGCCGTGTATCGCCCCGCCCTGGG
CGGCAAGGCTGGCCCGGTCGGCACCAGTTGCGTGAGCGGAAAGATGGCCGCTTCCCGGCCCTGCTGCAGG
GAGCTCAAAATGGAGGACGCGGCGCTCGGGAGAGCGGGCGGGTGAGTCACCCACACAAAGGAAAAGGGCC
TTTCCGTCCTCAGCCGTCGCTTCATGTGACTCCACGGAGTACCGGGCGCCGTCCAGGCACCTCGATTAGT
TCTCGAGCTTTTGGAGTACGTCGTCTTTAGGTTGGGGGGAGGGGTTTTATGCGATGGAGTTTCCCCACAC
TGAGTGGGTGGAGACTGAAGTTAGGCCAGCTTGGCACTTGATGTAATTCTCCTTGGAATTTGCCCTTTTT
GAGTTTGGATCTTGGTTCATTCTCAAGCCTCAGACAGTGGTTCAAAGTTTTTTTCTTCCATTTCAGGTGT
CGTGACGTACGGCCACCATGACCGAGTACAAGCCCACGGTGCGCCTCGCCACCCGCGACGACGTCCCCAG
GGCCGTACGCACCCTCGCCGCCGCGTTCGCCGACTACCCCGCCACGCGCCACACCGTCGATCCGGACCGC
CACATCGAGCGGGTCACCGAGCTGCAAGAACTCTTCCTCACGCGCGTCGGGCTCGACATCGGCAAGGTGT
GGGTCGCGGACGACGGCGCCGCCGTGGCGGTCTGGACCACGCCGGAGAGCGTCGAAGCGGGGGCGGTGTT
CGCCGAGATCGGCCCGCGCATGGCCGAGTTGAGCGGTTCCCGGCTGGCCGCGCAGCAACAGATGGAAGGC
CTCCTGGCGCCGCACCGGCCCAAGGAGCCCGCGTGGTTCCTGGCCACCGTCGGAGTCTCGCCCGACCACC
AGGGCAAGGGTCTGGGCAGCGCCGTCGTGCTCCCCGGAGTGGAGGCGGCCGAGCGCGCCGGGGTGCCCGC
CTTCCTGGAGACCTCCGCGCCCCGCAACCTCCCCTTCTACGAGCGGCTCGGCTTCACCGTCACCGCCGAC
GTCGAGGTGCCCGAAGGACCGCGCACCTGGTGCATGACCCGCAAGCCCGGTGCCTGAACGCGTTAAGTCG
ACAATCAACCTCTGGATTACAAAATTTGTGAAAGATTGACTGGTATTCTTAACTATGTTGCTCCTTTTAC
GCTATGTGGATACGCTGCTTTAATGCCTTTGTATCATGCTATTGCTTCCCGTATGGCTTTCATTTTCTCC
TCCTTGTATAAATCCTGGTTGCTGTCTCTTTATGAGGAGTTGTGGCCCGTTGTCAGGCAACGTGGCGTGG
TGTGCACTGTGTTTGCTGACGCAACCCCCACTGGTTGGGGCATTGCCACCACCTGTCAGCTCCTTTCCGG
GACTTTCGCTTTCCCCCTCCCTATTGCCACGGCGGAACTCATCGCCGCCTGCCTTGCCCGCTGCTGGACA
GGGGCTCGGCTGTTGGGCACTGACAATTCCGTGGTGTTGTCGGGGAAATCATCGTCCTTTCCTTGGCTGC
TCGCCTGTGTTGCCACCTGGATTCTGCGCGGGACGTCCTTCTGCTACGTCCCTTCGGCCCTCAATCCAGC
GGACCTTCCTTCCCGCGGCCTGCTGCCGGCTCTGCGGCCTCTTCCGCGTCTTCGCCTTCGCCCTCAGACG
AGTCGGATCTCCCTTTGGGCCGCCTCCCCGCGTCGACTTTAAGACCAATGACTTACAAGGCAGCTGTAGA
TCTTAGCCACTTTTTAAAAGAAAAGGGGGGACTGGAAGGGCTAATTCACTCCCAACGAAGACAAGATCTG
CTTTTTGCTTGTACTGGGTCTCTCTGGTTAGACCAGATCTGAGCCTGGGAGCTCTCTGGCTAACTAGGGA
ACCCACTGCTTAAGCCTCAATAAAGCTTGCCTTGAGTGCTTCAAGTAGTGTGTGCCCGTCTGTTGTGTGA
CTCTGGTAACTAGAGATCCCTCAGACCCTTTTAGTCAGTGTGGAAAATCTCTAGCAGTACGTATAGTAGT
TCATGTCATCTTATTATTCAGTATTTATAACTTGCAAAGAAATGAATATCAGAGAGTGAGAGGAACTTGT
TTATTGCAGCTTATAATGGTTACAAATAAAGCAATAGCATCACAAATTTCACAAATAAAGCATTTTTTTC
ACTGCATTCTAGTTGTGGTTTGTCCAAACTCATCAATGTATCTTATCATGTCTGGCTCTAGCTATCCCGC
CCCTAACTCCGCCCATCCCGCCCCTAACTCCGCCCAGTTCCGCCCATTCTCCGCCCCATGGCTGACTAAT
TTTTTTTATTTATGCAGAGGCCGAGGCCGCCTCGGCCTCTGAGCTATTCCAGAAGTAGTGAGGAGGCTTT
TTTGGAGGCCTAGGGACGTACCCAATTCGCCCTATAGTGAGTCGTATTACGCGCGCTCACTGGCCGTCGT
TTTACAACGTCGTGACTGGGAAAACCCTGGCGTTACCCAACTTAATCGCCTTGCAGCACATCCCCCTTTC
GCCAGCTGGCGTAATAGCGAAGAGGCCCGCACCGATCGCCCTTCCCAACAGTTGCGCAGCCTGAATGGCG
AATGGG
[124 nt withheld, positions 3367-3490]
C
[91 nt withheld, positions 3492-3582]
A
[49 nt withheld, positions 3584-3632]
CCTTTGACGTTGGAGTCCACGTTCTTT
[37 nt withheld, positions 3660-3696]
ACCCTATCTCGGTCTATTCTTTTGATTTATAAGGGATTTTGCCGATTTCGGCCTATTGGTTAAAAAATGA
GCTGATTTAACAAAAATTTAACGCGAATTTTAACAAAATATTAACGCTTACAATTTAGGTGGCACTTTTC
GGGGAAATGTGCGCGGAACCCCTATTTGTTTATTTTTCTAAATACATTCAAATATGTATCCGCTCATGAG
ACAATAACCCTGATAAATGCTTCAATAATATTGAAAAAGGAAGAGTATGAGTATTCAACATTTCCGTGTC
GCCCTTATTCCCTTTTTTGCGGCATTTTGCCTTCCTGTTTTTGCTCACCCAGAAACGCTGGTGAAAGTAA
AAGATGCTGAAGATCAGTTGGGTGCACGAGTGGGTTACATCGAACTGGATCTCAACAGCGGTAAGATCCT
TGAGAGTTTTCGCCCCGAAGAACGTTTTCCAATGATGAGCACTTTTAAAGTTCTGCTATGTGGCGCGGTA
TTATCCCGTATTGACGCCGGGCAAGAGCAACTCGGTCGCCGCATACACTATTCTCAGAATGACTTGGTTG
AGTACTCACCAGTCACAGAAAAGCATCTTACGGATGGCATGACAGTAAGAGAATTATGCAGTGCTGCCAT
AACCATGAGTGATAACACTGCGGCCAACTTACTTCTGACAACGATCGGAGGACCGAAGGAGCTAACCGCT
TTTTTGCACAACATGGGGGATCATGTAACTCGCCTTGATCGTTGGGAACCGGAGCTGAATGAAGCCATAC
CAAACGACGAGCGTGACACCACGATGCCTGTAGCAATGGCAACAACGTTGCGCAAACTATTAACTGGCGA
ACTACTTACTCTAGCTTCCCGGCAACAATTAATAGACTGGATGGAGGCGGATAAAGTTGCAGGACCACTT
CTGCGCTCGGCCCTTCCGGCTGGCTGGTTTATTGCTGATAAATCTGGAGCCGGTGAGCGTGGGTCTCGCG
GTATCATTGCAGCACTGGGGCCAGATGGTAAGCCCTCCCGTATCGTAGTTATCTACACGACGGGGAGTCA
GGCAACTATGGATGAACGAAATAGACAGATCGCTGAGATAGGTGCCTCACTGATTAAGCATTGGTAACTG
TCAGACCAAGTTTACTCATATATACTTTAGATTGATTTAAAACTTCATTTTTAATTTAAAAGGATCTAGG
TGAAGATCCTTTTTGATAATCTCATGACCAAAATCCCTTAACGTGAGTTTTCGTTCCACTGAGCGTCAGA
CCCCGTAGAAAAGATCAAAGGATCTTCTTGAGATCCTTTTTTTCTGCGCGTAATCTGCTGCTTGCAAACA
AAAAAACCACCGCTACCAGCGGTGGTTTGTTTGCCGGATCAAGAGCTACCAACTCTTTTTCCGAAGGTAA
CTGGCTTCAGCAGAGCGCAGATACCAAATACTGTTCTTCTAGTGTAGCCGTAGTTAGGCCACCACTTCAA
GAACTCTGTAGCACCGCCTACATACCTCGCTCTGCTAATCCTGTTACCAGTGGCTGCTGCCAGTGGCGAT
AAGTCGTGTCTTACCGGGTTGGACTCAAGACGATAGTTACCGGATAAGGCGCAGCGGTCGGGCTGAACGG
GGGGTTCGTGCACACAGCCCAGCTTGGAGCGAACGACCTACACCGAACTGAGATACCTACAGCGTGAGCT
ATGAGAAAGCGCCACGCTTCCCGAAGGGAGAAAGGCGGACAGGTATCCGGTAAGCGGCAGGGTCGGAACA
GGAGAGCGCACGAGGGAGCTTCCAGGGGGAAACGCCTGGTATCTTTATAGTCCTGTCGGGTTTCGCCACC
TCTGACTTGAGCGTCGATTTTTGTGATGCTCGTCAGGGGGGCGGAGCCTATGGAAAAACGCCAGCAACGC
GGCCTTTTTACGGTTCCTGGCCTTTTGCTGGCCTTTTGCTCACATGTTCTTTCCTGCGTTATCCCCTGAT
TCTGTGGATAACCGTATTACCGCCTTTGAGTGAGCTGATACCGCTCGCCGCAGCCGAACGACCGAGCGCA
GCGAGTCAGTGAGCGAGGAAGCGGAAGAGCGCCCAATACGCAAACCGCCTCTCCCCGCGCGTTGGCCGAT
TCATTAATGCAGCTGGCACGACAGGTTTCCCGACTGGAAAGCGGGCAGTGAGCGCAACGCAATTAATGTG
AGTTAGCTCACTCATTAGGCACCCCAGGCTTTACACTTTATGCTTCCGGCTCGTATGTTGTGTGGAATTG
TGAGCGGATAACAATTTCACACAGGAAACAGCTATGACCATGATTACGCCAAGCGCGCAATTAACCCTCA
CTAAAGGGAACAAAAGCTGGAGCTGCAAGCTTAATGTAGTCTTATGCAATACTCTTGTAGTCTTGCAACA
TGGTAACGATGAGTTAGCAACATGCCTTACAAGGAGAGAAAAAGCACCGTGCATGCCGATTGGTGGAAGT
AAGGTGGTACGATCGTGCCTTATTAGGAAGGCAACAGACGGGTCTGACATGGATTGGACGAACCACTGAA
TTGCCGCATTGCAGAGATATTGTATTTAAGTGCCTAGCTCGATACATAAACGGGTCTCTCTGGTTAGACC
AGATCTGAGCCTGGGAGCTCTCTGGCTAACTAGGGAACCCACTGCTTAAGCCTCAATAAAGCTTGCCTTG
AGTGCTTCAAGTAGTGTGTGCCCGTCTGTTGTGTGACTCTGGTAACTAGAGATCCCTCAGACCCTTTTAG
TCAGTGTGGAAAATCTCTAGCAGTGGCGCCCGAACAGGGACTTGAAAGCGAAAGGGAAACCAGAGGAGCT
CTCTCGACGCAGGACTCGGCTTGCTGAAGCGCGCACGGCAAGAGGCGAGGGGCGGCGACTGGTGAGTACG
CCAAAAATTTTGACTAGCGGAGGCTAGAAGGAGAGAGATGGGTGCGAGAGCGTCAGTATTAAGCGGGGGA
GAATTAGATCGCGATGGGAAAAAATTCGGTTAAGGCCAGGGGGAAAGAAAAAATATAAATTAAAACATAT
AGTATGGGCAAGCAGGGAGCTAGAACGATTCGCAGTTAATCCTGGCCTGTTAGAAACATCAGAAGGCTGT
AGACAAATACTGGGACAGCTACAACCATCCCTTCAGACAGGATCAGAAGAACTTAGATCATTATATAATA
CAGTAGCAACCCTCTATTGTGTGCATCAAAGGATAGAGATAAAAGACACCAAGGAAGCTTTAGACAAGAT
AGAGGAAGAGCAAAACAAAAGTAAGACCACCGCACAGCAAGCGGCCGCTGATCTTCAGACCTGGAGGAGG
AGATATGAGGGACAATTGGAGAAGTGAATTATATAAATATAAAGTAGTAAAAATTGAACCATTAGGAGTA
GCACCCACCAAGGCAAAGAGAAGAGTGGTGCAGAGAGAAAAAAGAGCAGTGGGAATAGGAGCTTTGTTCC
TTGGGTTCTTGGGAGCAGCAGGAAGCACTATGGGCGCAGCGTCAATGACGCTGACGGTACAGGCCAGACA
ATTATTGTCTGGTATAGTGCAGCAGCAGAACAATTTGCTGAGGGCTATTGAGGCGCAACAGCATCTGTTG
CAACTCACAGTCTGGGGCATCAAGCAGCTCCAGGCAAGAATCCTGGCTGTGGAAAGATACCTAAAGGATC
AACAGCTCCTGGGGATTTGGGGTTGCTCTGGAAAACTCATTTGCACCACTGCTGTGCCTTGGAATGCTAG
TTGGAGTAATAAATCTCTGGAACAGATTTGGAATCACACGACCTGGATGGAGTGGGACAGAGAAATTAAC
AATTACACAAGCTTAATACACTCCTTAATTGAAGAATCGCAAAACCAGCAAGAAAAGAATGAACAAGAAT
TATTGGAATTAGATAAATGGGCAAGTTTGTGGAATTGGTTTAACATAACAAATTGGCTGTGGTATATAAA
ATTATTCATAATGATAGTAGGAGGCTTGGTAGGTTTAAGAATAGTTTTTGCTGTACTTTCTATAGTGAAT
AGAGTTAGGCAGGGATATTCACCATTATCGTTTCAGACCCACCTCCCAACCCCGAGGGGACCCAGAGAGG
GCCTATTTCCCATGATTCCTTCATATTTGCATATACGATACAAGGCTGTTAGAGAGATAATTAGAATTAA
TTTGACTGTAAACACAAAGATATTAGTACAAAATACGTGACGTAGAAAGTAATAATTTCTTGGGTAGTTT
GCAGTTTTAAAATTATGTTTTAAAATGGACTATCATATGCTTACCGTAACTTGAAAGTATTTCGATTTCT
TGGCTTTATATATCTTGTGGAAAGGACGAAACACCGCTAGAGCTTGTCGATAGTGAGTTTTAGAGCTAGA
AATAGCAAGTTAAAATAAGGCTAGTCCGTTATCAACTTGAAAAAGTGGCACCGAGTCGGTGCTTTTTTAA
GCTTGGCGTAACTAGATCTTGAGACAAATGGCAGTATTCATCCACAATTTTAAAAGAAAAGGGGGGATTG
GGGGGTACAGTGCAGGGGAAAGAATAGTAGACATAATAGCAACAGACATACAAACTAAAGAATTACAAAA
ACAAATTACAAAAATTCAAAATTTTCGGGTTTATTACAGGGACAGCAGAGATCCACTTTGGCGCCGGCTC
GAGGGGG
Features (pLannotate 1.2.2; 29 found; start..end, strand, type, name):
     14..80      +  CDS            small t antigen (fragment): SV40 (simian virus 40) small t antigen
    106..317     +  promoter       EF-1α core promoter: core promoter for human elongation factor EF-1α
    318..1256    +  intron         EF-1α intron A: intron upstream of the start codon of human EF-1α
   1278..1877    +  CDS            PuroR (fragment): puromycin N-acetyltransferase; pac from Streptomyces; confers resistance to puromycin
   1893..2481    +  misc_feature   WPRE: woodchuck hepatitis virus posttranscriptional regulatory element
   2532..2551    +  misc_feature   cPPT/CTS (fragment): central polypurine tract and central termination sequence of HIV-1
   2553..2786    +  LTR            3' LTR (ΔU3): self-inactivating 3' long terminal repeat (LTR) from HIV-1
   2864..2985    +  polyA_signal   SV40 poly(A) signal: SV40 polyadenylation signal
   3025..3160    +  rep_origin     SV40 ori: SV40 origin of replication
   3181..3199    -  promoter       T7 promoter: promoter for bacteriophage T7 RNA polymerase
   3207..3362    +  CDS            lacZα (fragment): LacZα fragment of β-galactosidase; lacZ fragment
   3367..3795    +  rep_origin     f1 ori (sequence partly withheld): f1 bacteriophage origin of replication; arrow indicates direction of (+) strand synthesis
   3848..3952    +  promoter       AmpR promoter: bla
   3953..4813    +  CDS            AmpR: β-lactamase; bla; confers resistance to ampicillin, carbenicillin, and related antibiotics
   4984..5572    +  rep_origin     ori: high-copy-number ColE1/pMB1/pBR322/pUC origin of replication
   5755..5847    +  CDS            lacI (fragment): lac repressor; lacI; The lac repressor binds to the lac operator to inhibit transcription in E. coli. This inhibition can be relieved by adding lactose or isopropyl-β-D-thiogalactopyranoside (IPTG).
   5860..5881    +  protein_bind   CAP binding site: CAP binding activates transcription in the presence of cAMP. E. coli catabolite activator protein
   5896..5926    +  promoter       lac promoter: promoter for the E. coli lac operon
   5934..5950    +  protein_bind   lac operator: The lac repressor binds to the lac operator to inhibit transcription in E. coli. This inhibition can be relieved by adding lactose or isopropyl-β-D-thiogalactopyranoside (IPTG). lac repressor encoded by lacI
   5995..6013    +  promoter       T3 promoter: promoter for bacteriophage T3 RNA polymerase
   6041..6267    +  promoter       RSV promoter: Rous sarcoma virus enhancer/promoter
   6268..6448    +  LTR            5' LTR (truncated): truncated 5' long terminal repeat (LTR) from HIV-1
   6495..6620    +  misc_feature   HIV-1 Ψ: packaging signal of human immunodeficiency virus type 1
   6604..6967    +  CDS            HIV-1 gag (fragment): gag protein from human immunodeficiency virus 1; gag
   7113..7346    +  misc_feature   RRE: The Rev response element (RRE) of HIV-1 allows for Rev-dependent mRNA export from the nucleus to the cytoplasm.
   7723..7749    +  CDS            Rev (fragment): human immunodeficiency virus 1 (HIV-1) Rev protein; rev; enhances nuclear export of unspliced and incompletely spliced viral mRNAs
   7753..7993    +  promoter       U6 promoter: RNA polymerase III promoter for human U6 snRNA
   8023..8098    +  misc_RNA       gRNA scaffold: guide RNA scaffold for the Streptococcus pyogenes CRISPR/Cas9 system
   8154..8271    +  misc_feature   cPPT/CTS: central polypurine tract and central termination sequence of HIV-1
