[The description below was written by a language model from this plasmid's Addgene catalogue record and pLannotate feature annotations shown in this document.]
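Description:
CSNK2B gRNA (BRDN0001146993) is a third-generation lentiviral guide RNA plasmid built on the lentiGuide-Puro backbone and designed to direct Streptococcus pyogenes Cas9 to the human CSNK2B gene, which encodes the casein kinase 2 beta subunit. In bacteria it is maintained at high copy through a ColE1/pUC-type origin and selected with ampicillin via the β-lactamase gene. An f1 origin, an SV40 origin and remnants of a lac/T7/T3 cloning region are also annotated in the backbone.

The viral genome is transcribed from an RSV promoter fused to a truncated HIV-1 5' LTR, which makes packaging Tat-independent. It carries the Ψ packaging signal with a partial gag sequence, the Rev response element for nuclear export of the full-length RNA, a cPPT/CTS element that aids nuclear import, and a self-inactivating ΔU3 3' LTR followed by an SV40 polyadenylation signal. Between the LTRs sit two expression units. A human U6 RNA polymerase III promoter drives the CSNK2B-specific spacer joined to the gRNA scaffold. The EF-1α core promoter with its intron A drives puromycin N-acetyltransferase, stabilised by a downstream WPRE, so that transduced mammalian cells can be selected with puromycin.

The plasmid does not encode Cas9, so it is meant to be used with a separate Cas9 lentivector such as lentiCas9-Blast or in cells that already express the nuclease. The guide was designed against two CSNK2B reference transcripts and belongs to a human kinome gRNA collection, supporting its use for CRISPR knockout of CSNK2B in individual or library-scale experiments.
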