Addgene plasmid #77399: CSNK2B gRNA (BRDN0001146993)
Purpose: 3rd generation lentiviral gRNA plasmid targeting human CSNK2B
Depositing lab: John Doench & David Root. Depositing organization: Broad Institute. Publication: Optimized sgRNA design to maximize activity and minimize off-target effects of CRISPR-Cas9. Doench JG, Fusi N, Sullender M, Hegde M, Vaimberg EW, Donovan KF, Smith I, Tothova Z, Wilen C, Orchard R, Virgin HW, Listgarten J, Root DE. Nat Biotechnol. 2016 Jan 18. doi: 10.1038/nbt.3437. PubMed 26780180.
Backbone
  Vector backbone: lentiGuide-Puro
  Backbone manufacturer: Zhang Lab (Addgene plasmid # 52963)
  Vector type: Mammalian Expression, Lentiviral, CRISPR
  Selectable markers: Puromycin
Growth in bacteria
  Bacterial resistance: Ampicillin, 100 μg/mL
  Growth temperature: 37°C
  Growth strain: DH5alpha
  Copy number: High Copy
Gene/Insert
  Gene/Insert name: CSNK2B (alt names: CSNK2B; NM_001282385.1)
  gRNA/shRNA sequence: CTAGAGCTTGTCGATAGTGA
  Species: H. sapiens (human)
  Entrez Gene: CSNK2B (a.k.a. CK2B, CK2N, CSK2B, Ckb1, Ckb2, G5A, POBINDS)
  Promoter: hU6
  Cloning method: Unknown
  Sequencing primers: 5′ U6-F; 3′ pS2-R
Terms and licenses: Academic/Nonprofit Terms; Industry Terms: Not Available to Industry
Depositor comments: The gRNA was designed to target the following Genbank reference sequence(s): NM_001282385.1,NM_001320.6. Note that this plasmid does NOT contain Cas9. It should be used in conjunction with lentiCas9-Blast (Addgene #52962) or otherwise with cell lines already expressing Cas9. Browse the full kinome gRNA library at http://www.addgene.org/pooled-library/broadgpp-human-kinome/ or visit http://www.broadinstitute.org/rnai/public/ for detailed protocols and information.
How to cite: CSNK2B gRNA (BRDN0001146993) was a gift from John Doench & David Root (Addgene plasmid # 77399 ; http://n2t.net/addgene:77399 ; RRID:Addgene_77399)
