>Addgene plasmid #77399 | CSNK2B gRNA (BRDN0001146993) | depositor partial sequence | sequence record 144859 | Target Sequence
CTAGAGCTTGTCGATAGTGA
