>Addgene plasmid #77399 | CSNK2B gRNA (BRDN0001146993) | addgene partial sequence | sequence record 187687 | hU6-F
GAAAGTAATAATTTCTTGGGTAGTTTGCAGTTTTAAAATTATGTTTTAAAATGGACTATCATATGCTTAC
CGTAACTTGAAAGTATTTCGATTTCTTGGCTTTATATATCTTGTGGAAAGGACGAAACACCGCTAGAGCT
TGTCGATAGTGAGTTTTAGAGCTAGAAATAGCAAGTTAAAATAAGGCTAGTCCGTTATCAACTTGAAAAA
GTGGCACCGAGTCGGTGCTTTTTTAAGCTTGGCGTAACTAGATCTTGAGACAAATGGCAGTATTCATCCA
CAATTTTAAAAGAAAAGGGGGGATTGGGGGGTACAGTGCAGGGGAAAGAATAGTAGACATAATAGCAACA
GACATACAAACTAAAGAATTACAAAAACAAATTACAAAAATTCAAAATTTTCGGGTTTATTACAGGGACA
GCAGAGATCCACTTTGGCGCCGGCTCGAGGGGGCCCGGGTGCAAAGATGGATAAAGTTTTAAACAGAGAG
GAATCTTTGCAGCTAATGGACCTTCTAGGTCTTGAAAGGAGTGGGAATTGGCTCCGGTGCCCGTCAGTGG
GCAGAGCGCA
